>Addgene plasmid #131763 | pFH24 | addgene full sequence | sequence record 258519 | Addgene NGS Result
GCCTTTGAGTGAGCTGATACCGCTCGCCGCAGCCGAACGACCGAGCGCAGCGAGTCAGTGAGCGAGGAAG
CGGAAGAGCGCCCAATACGCAAACCGCCTCTCCCCGCGCGTTGGCCGATTCATTAATCACTCTGTGGTCT
CAAATGGCACCGAAGAAGAAGCGCAAAGTGGCCCACGTGATGGACTATAAGGACCACGATGGCGACTACA
AGGACCATGACATTGACTATAAGGATGACGACGATAAGAACGCCCAGAGCGGCGCCAGCGTCATGGACAA
GAAGTACAGCATCGGCCTGGACATCGGGACCAACAGCGTGGGGTGGGCGGTTATCACGGACGAGTACAAG
GTGCCAAGCAAGAAGTTCAAGGTGCTGGGCAACACCGACCGCCACTCCATCAAGAAGAACCTCATCGGAG
CCCTCCTCTTCGACAGCGGCGAAACGGCTGAGGCTACCAGGCTCAAGAGGACCGCTAGGCGCAGGTACAC
CCGCAGGAAGAACAGGATCTGCTACCTCCAAGAAATCTTCAGCAACGAGATGGCGAAGGTGGACGACTCC
TTCTTCCACCGCCTGGAGGAGAGCTTCCTCGTCGAGGAAGATAAGAAGCACGAGAGGCACCCAATCTTCG
GCAACATCGTGGACGAGGTCGCCTACCACGAGAAGTACCCAACCATCTACCACCTGAGGAAGAAGCTCGT
GGACAGCACCGACAAGGCCGACCTCCGCCTGATCTACCTCGCCCTGGCCCACATGATTAAGTTCAGGGGC
CACTTCCTGATCGAGGGCGACCTCAACCCAGACAACTCCGACGTGGACAAGCTGTTCATCCAACTCGTCC
AGACCTACAACCAACTCTTCGAGGAGAACCCAATCAACGCTTCCGGCGTGGACGCTAAGGCTATCCTGAG
CGCCAGGCTCTCCAAGTCCCGCAGGCTGGAGAACCTGATCGCCCAGCTCCCAGGCGAGAAGAAGAACGGC
CTGTTCGGCAACCTCATCGCTCTCTCCCTGGGCCTCACCCCAAACTTCAAGAGCAACTTCGACCTCGCTG
AGGACGCCAAGCTGCAACTCAGCAAGGACACCTACGACGACGACCTCGACAACCTCCTGGCCCAGATCGG
CGACCAATACGCCGACCTGTTCCTCGCCGCCAAGAACCTGTCCGACGCCATCCTCCTGAGCGACATCCTC
CGCGTGAACACCGAGATCACCAAGGCCCCACTCTCCGCCAGCATGATCAAACGCTACGACGAGCACCACC
AGGACCTGACCCTCCTGAAGGCCCTGGTCAGGCAACAGCTCCCAGAGAAGTACAAGGAAATCTTCTTCGA
CCAGTCCAAGAACGGCTACGCTGGCTACATCGACGGCGGAGCGAGCCAAGAGGAGTTCTACAAGTTCATC
AAGCCAATCCTGGAGAAGATGGACGGCACCGAGGAGCTGCTGGTGAAGCTCAACAGGGAGGACCTCCTGA
GGAAGCAGCGCACCTTCGACAACGGCTCCATCCCACACCAAATCCACCTCGGCGAGCTGCACGCTATCCT
CCGCAGGCAAGAGGACTTCTACCCATTCCTCAAGGACAACAGGGAGAAGATCGAGAAGATCCTGACCTTC
CGCATCCCATACTACGTGGGGCCACTCGCCAGGGGCAACTCCCGCTTCGCTTGGATGACCCGCAAGAGCG
AGGAAACGATCACCCCGTGGAACTTCGAGGAAGTGGTGGACAAGGGCGCTTCCGCTCAGAGCTTCATCGA
GAGGATGACCAACTTCGACAAGAACCTGCCAAACGAGAAGGTGCTCCCAAAGCACAGCCTCCTGTACGAA
TACTTCACCGTCTACAACGAGCTGACCAAGGTGAAGTATGTGACCGAGGGCATGAGGAAACCAGCCTTCC
TGTCCGGCGAGCAGAAGAAGGCCATCGTGGACCTCCTGTTCAAGACCAACAGGAAGGTGACCGTCAAGCA
ACTCAAGGAAGATTACTTCAAGAAGATCGAGTGCTTCGACTCCGTGGAGATCAGCGGCGTCGAGGACAGG
TTCAACGCCAGCCTCGGCACCTACCACGACCTCCTGAAGATCATCAAGGACAAGGACTTCCTGGACAACG
AGGAGAACGAGGACATCCTGGAGGACATCGTGCTGACCCTCACCCTGTTCGAGGACAGGGAGATGATCGA
GGAGCGCCTCAAGACCTACGCCCACCTCTTCGACGACAAAGTTATGAAGCAACTGAAGCGCAGGCGCTAC
ACCGGCTGGGGCAGGCTGTCCCGCAAGCTCATCAACGGCATCCGCGACAAGCAGTCCGGCAAGACCATCC
TCGACTTCCTGAAGAGCGACGGCTTCGCCAACAGGAACTTCATGCAACTGATCCACGACGACTCCCTCAC
CTTCAAGGAAGATATTCAGAAGGCTCAAGTCTCCGGCCAGGGCGACAGCCTGCACGAGCACATCGCTAAC
CTCGCTGGCTCCCCAGCCATCAAGAAGGGCATCCTGCAAACCGTGAAAGTCGTGGACGAGCTGGTGAAGG
TCATGGGCAGGCACAAGCCAGAGAACATCGTCATCGAGATGGCCCGCGAGAACCAAACCACCCAGAAGGG
CCAAAAGAACAGCAGGGAGCGCATGAAGCGCATCGAGGAAGGCATCAAGGAGCTGGGCTCCCAAATCCTC
AAGGAGCACCCAGTCGAGAACACCCAACTCCAGAACGAGAAGCTCTACCTGTACTACCTCCAGAACGGCA
GGGATATGTATGTGGACCAAGAGCTGGACATCAACCGCCTCAGCGACTACGACGTGGACCACATCGTCCC
ACAGTCCTTCCTGAAGGACGACAGCATCGACAACAAGGTGCTCACCAGGTCCGACAAGAACCGGGGCAAG
TCCGACAACGTCCCAAGCGAGGAAGTGGTCAAGAAGATGAAGAACTACTGGAGGCAGCTCCTGAACGCCA
AGCTCATCACCCAAAGGAAGTTCGACAACCTCACCAAGGCTGAGCGCGGCGGCCTCAGCGAGCTGGACAA
GGCGGGCTTCATCAAGAGGCAGCTCGTGGAAACCCGCCAAATCACCAAGCACGTCGCCCAAATCCTCGAC
TCCCGCATGAACACCAAGTACGACGAGAACGACAAGCTGATTAGGGAGGTGAAGGTCATCACCCTGAAGT
CCAAGCTCGTGAGCGACTTCAGGAAGGACTTCCAGTTCTACAAGGTCCGCGAGATCAACAACTACCACCA
CGCCCACGACGCTTACCTCAACGCTGTGGTGGGCACCGCCCTCATCAAGAAGTACCCAAAGCTGGAGTCC
GAGTTCGTGTACGGCGACTACAAGGTGTACGACGTTCGCAAGATGATCGCCAAGAGCGAGCAAGAGATCG
GCAAGGCCACCGCCAAATACTTCTTCTACTCCAACATTATGAACTTCTTCAAGACCGAGATCACCCTGGC
TAACGGCGAGATCAGGAAGCGCCCACTCATCGAAACGAACGGCGAGACTGGCGAGATCGTGTGGGACAAG
GGCAGGGACTTCGCCACCGTCCGCAAGGTCCTCTCCATGCCACAGGTGAACATCGTCAAGAAAACCGAGG
TCCAGACCGGCGGCTTCTCCAAGGAGAGCATCCTGCCAAAGAGGAACTCCGACAAGCTCATCGCCCGCAA
GAAGGACTGGGACCCAAAGAAGTACGGCGGATTCGACTCCCCAACCGTGGCCTACAGCGTCCTGGTGGTC
GCCAAGGTGGAGAAGGGCAAGTCCAAGAAGCTCAAGAGCGTCAAGGAGCTGCTGGGCATCACCATCATGG
AGAGGAGCAGCTTCGAGAAGAACCCAATCGACTTCCTGGAGGCCAAGGGCTACAAGGAAGTGAAGAAGGA
CCTGATTATCAAGCTCCCAAAGTATTCCCTCTTCGAGCTGGAGAACGGCAGGAAGCGCATGTTGGCTTCC
GCTGGCGAGCTGCAAAAGGGCAACGAGCTGGCCCTGCCATCCAAGTATGTGAACTTCCTCTACCTGGCCT
CCCACTACGAGAAGCTCAAGGGCAGCCCAGAGGACAACGAGCAAAAGCAGCTGTTCGTCGAGCAGCACAA
GCACTACCTCGACGAGATCATCGAGCAAATCTCCGAGTTCTCCAAGCGCGTGATCCTCGCCGACGCCAAC
CTGGACAAGGTCCTCAGCGCCTACAACAAGCACAGGGACAAGCCAATCCGCGAGCAGGCCGAGAACATCA
TCCACCTCTTCACCCTGACCAACCTCGGCGCTCCAGCGGCCTTCAAATACTTCGACACCACCATCGACAG
GAAACGCTACACCTCCACCAAGGAAGTGCTCGACGCCACCCTCATCCATCAAAGCATCACCGGGCTCTAC
GAAACGAGAATCGACCTGTCACAACTGGGCGGCGACAGTTCTCTAAACGCCACCAGCGGGAAGCGCGTGC
CTAAGGAGGCCGGAGCCGGGACCGACAAGAAGAAGAAAAGTTAAGCTTTGAGACCACGAAGTGGCTCTTC
AGTGGACGAAAGGGCCTCGTGATACGCCTATTTTTATAGGTTAATGTCATGATAATAATGGTTTCTTAGA
CGTCAGGTGGCACTTTTCGGGGAAATGTGCGCGGAACCCCTATTTGTTTATTTTTCTAAATACATTCAAA
TATGTATCCGCTCATGAGACAATAACCCTGATAAATGCTTCAATAATATTGAAAAAGGAAGAGTATGCGC
TCACGCAACTGGTCCAGAACCTTGACCGAACGCAGCGGTGGTAACGGCGCAGTGGCGGTTTTCATGGCTT
GTTATGACTGTTTTTTTTTGGGGTACAGTCTATGCCTCGGGCATCCAAGCAGCAAGCGCGTTACGCCGTG
GGTCGATGTTTGATGTTATGGAGCAGCAACGATGTTACGCAGCAGGGCAGTCGCCCTAAAACAAAGTTAA
ACATCATGAGGGAAGCGGTGATCGCCGAAGTATCGACTCAACTATCAGAGGTAGTTGGCGTCATCGAGCG
CCATCTCGAACCGACGTTGCTGGCCGTACATTTGTACGGCTCCGCAGTGGATGGCGGCCTGAAGCCACAC
AGCGATATTGATTTGCTGGTTACGGTGACCGTAAGGCTTGATGAAACAACGCGGCGAGCTTTGATCAACG
ACCTTTTGGAAACTTCGGCTTCCCCTGGAGAGAGCGAGATTCTCCGCGCTGTAGAAGTCACCATTGTTGT
GCACGACGACATCATTCCGTGGCGTTATCCAGCTAAGCGCGAACTGCAATTTGGAGAATGGCAGCGCAAT
GACATTCTTGCAGGTATCTTCGAGCCAGCCACGATCGACATTGATCTGGCTATCTTGCTGACAAAAGCAA
GAGAACATAGCGTTGCCTTGGTAGGTCCAGCGGCGGAGGAACTCTTTGATCCGGTTCCTGAACAGGATCT
ATTTGAGGCGCTAAATGAAACCTTAACGCTATGGAACTCGCCGCCCGACTGGGCTGGCGATGAGCGAAAT
GTAGTGCTTACGTTGTCCCGCATTTGGTACAGCGCAGTAACCGGCAAAATCGCGCCGAAGGATGTCGCTG
CCGACTGGGCAATGGAGCGCCTGCCGGCCCAGTATCAGCCCGTCATACTTGAAGCTAGACAGGCTTATCT
TGGACAAGAAGAAGATCGCTTGGCCTCGCGCGCAGATCAGTTGGAAGAATTTGTCCATTACGTAAAAGGC
GAGATCACCAAGGTAGTCGGCAAATAACTGTCAGACCAAGTTTACTCATATATACTTTAGATTGATTTAA
AACTTCATTTTTAATTTAAAAGGATCTAGGTGAAGATCCTTTTTGATAATCTCATGACCAAAATCCCTTA
ACGTGAGTTTTCGTTCCACTGAGCGTCAGACCCCGTAGAAAAGATCAAAGGATCTTCTTGAGATCCTTTT
TTTCTGCGCGTAATCTGCTGCTTGCAAACAAAAAAACCACCGCTACCAGCGGTGGTTTGTTTGCCGGATC
AAGAGCTACCAACTCTTTTTCCGAAGGTAACTGGCTTCAGCAGAGCGCAGATACCAAATACTGTTCTTCT
AGTGTAGCCGTAGTTAGGCCACCACTTCAAGAACTCTGTAGCACCGCCTACATACCTCGCTCTGCTAATC
CTGTTACCAGTGGCTGCTGCCAGTGGCGATAAGTCGTGTCTTACCGGGTTGGACTCAAGACGATAGTTAC
CGGATAAGGCGCAGCGGTCGGGCTGAACGGGGGGTTCGTGCACACAGCCCAGCTTGGAGCGAACGACCTA
CACCGAACTGAGATACCTACAGCGTGAGCTATGAGAAAGCGCCACGCTTCCCGAAGGGAGAAAGGCGGAC
AGGTATCCGGTAAGCGGCAGGGTCGGAACAGGAGAGCGCACGAGGGAGCTTCCAGGGGGAAACGCCTGGT
ATCTTTATAGTCCTGTCGGGTTTCGCCACCTCTGACTTGAGCGTCGATTTTTGTGATGCTCGTCAGGGGG
GCGGAGCCTATGGAAAAACGCCAGCAACGCGGCCTTTTTACGGTTCCTGGCCTTTTGCTGGCCTTTTGCT
CACATGTTCTTTCCTGCGTTATCCCCTGATTCTGTGGATAACCGTATTACC
Features (pLannotate 1.2.2; 9 found; start..end, strand, type, name):
      4..76      +  rep_origin     RSF ori (fragment): Plasmids containing the RSF 1030 origin of replication can be propagated in E. coli cells that contain additional plasmids with compatible origins.
     78..127     +  CDS            lacI (fragment): lac repressor; lacI; The lac repressor binds to the lac operator to inhibit transcription in E. coli. This inhibition can be relieved by adding lactose or isopropyl-β-D-thiogalactopyranoside (IPTG).
    231..249     +  CDS            3xFLAG (fragment): three tandem FLAG® epitope tags
    273..4376    +  CDS            cas9: CAS9_STRP1 - Also known as csn1 From Streptococcus pyogenes serotype M1.
   4580..4684    +  promoter       AmpR promoter: bla
   4675..4755    -  CDS            int (fragment): INT2_ECOLX - Protein inferred from homology: Swiss-Prot protein existence level 3. Putative integrase believed to be involved in the insertion of antibiotic resistance genes into plasmids and transposons. From Escherichia coli.
   4843..4899    +  CDS            GmR (fragment): gentamycin acetyltransferase; aacC1; confers resistance to gentamycin
   4906..5694    +  CDS            aadA: S3AD_ECOLX - Experimental evidence at protein level: Swiss-Prot protein existence level 1. Mediates bacterial resistance to the antibiotics streptomycin and spectinomycin. From Escherichia coli.
   5868..6456    +  rep_origin     ori: high-copy-number ColE1/pMB1/pBR322/pUC origin of replication
