[The description below was written by a language model from this plasmid's Addgene catalogue record and pLannotate feature annotations shown in this document.]
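Description:
pFH24 is a Level 0 module from a modular (MoClo/Golden Gate-style) cloning toolkit for plant genome editing, built in the pICH41308 backbone and totalling about 6.6 kb. It is a parts-storage plasmid rather than a finished expression vector. It is propagated in E. coli at high copy from a ColE1/pUC-type origin and selected with spectinomycin through the aadA adenylyltransferase gene, which sits downstream of an annotated AmpR (bla) promoter. The short integrase and gentamicin-acetyltransferase fragments flagging this region are probably remnants of the integron context from which the aadA cassette was derived. The small RSF ori and lacI fragments near the start of the sequence likewise appear to be incidental matches rather than functional elements.

The payload is a synthetic Streptococcus pyogenes Cas9 coding sequence that has been codon optimised for wheat, described as the second version of this optimisation. The annotation places the Cas9 open reading frame across roughly 4.1 kb, preceded by a short partial match to a 3xFLAG epitope, which suggests an N-terminal tag or tag-derived sequence, although the record does not confirm this. No nuclear localisation signals are annotated, so their presence cannot be stated from the record. No plant promoter or terminator is annotated either, consistent with a Level 0 coding-sequence part.

In use, the Cas9 module would be combined with separate promoter and terminator modules to assemble a higher-level transcription unit. That unit can then be joined with guide RNA cassettes and plant selection markers to produce constructs for CRISPR/Cas9 editing in wheat and other plants.
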