Addgene plasmid #131763: pFH24
Purpose: Level0 SpCas9, wheat codon optimized (version 2)
Depositing lab: Vladimir Nekrasov. Depositing organization: Rothamsted Research. Publication: A modular cloning toolkit for genome editing in plants. Hahn F, Korolev A, Sanjurjo Loures L, Nekrasov V. BMC Plant Biol. 2020 Apr 23;20(1):179. doi: 10.1186/s12870-020-02388-2. PubMed 32326901.
Backbone
  Vector backbone: pICH41308
  Vector type: Plant Expression, CRISPR, Synthetic Biology
Growth in bacteria
  Bacterial resistance: Spectinomycin, 50 μg/mL
  Growth temperature: 37°C
  Growth strain: DH5alpha
  Copy number: High Copy
Gene/Insert
  Gene/Insert name: SpCas9, wheat codon optimized, version 2
  Species: Synthetic
Terms and licenses: Academic/Nonprofit Terms; Industry Terms: Not Available to Industry
How to cite: pFH24 was a gift from Vladimir Nekrasov (Addgene plasmid # 131763 ; http://n2t.net/addgene:131763 ; RRID:Addgene_131763)
